Addgene plasmid #85747: TetO-FUW-pgk-puro
Purpose: (Empty Backbone) tetracyline-inducible lentiviral vector with no insert for use in mammalian cells
Depositing lab: Emily Dykhuizen. Depositing organization: Purdue University. Publication: PBRM1 Regulates the Expression of Genes Involved in Metabolism and Cell Adhesion in Renal Clear Cell Carcinoma. Chowdhury B, Porter EG, Stewart JC, Ferreira CR, Schipma MJ, Dykhuizen EC. PLoS One. 2016 Apr 21;11(4):e0153718. doi: 10.1371/journal.pone.0153718. eCollection 2016. PubMed 27100670.
Backbone
  Vector backbone: FUW
  Backbone manufacturer: Rudolf Jaenisch
  Backbone size (bp): 9537
  Modifications to backbone: puro resistance added
  Vector type: Lentiviral
  Promoter: CMV
  Selectable markers: Puromycin
  Tag / fusion protein: none
Growth in bacteria
  Bacterial resistance: Ampicillin, 100 μg/mL
  Growth temperature: 37°C
  Growth strain: NEB Stable
  Growth instructions: prone to rearrangement
  Copy number: Unknown
Gene/Insert
  Cloning method: Restriction Enzyme
  Sequencing primers: 5′ fuwF
Terms and licenses: Academic/Nonprofit Terms; Industry Terms: Not Available to Industry
Depositor comments: EcoRI
How to cite: TetO-FUW-pgk-puro was a gift from Emily Dykhuizen (Addgene plasmid # 85747 ; http://n2t.net/addgene:85747 ; RRID:Addgene_85747)
