[The description below was written by a language model from this plasmid's Addgene catalogue record and pLannotate feature annotations shown in this document.]
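Description:
TetO-FUW-pgk-puro is an empty tetracycline-inducible lentiviral backbone for mammalian cells, derived from the FUW vector by adding a puromycin resistance cassette. It is about 9.5 kb and is maintained in E. coli through a high-copy ColE1/pUC-type origin and ampicillin resistance (β-lactamase). The record notes that it is prone to rearrangement, as is common for LTR-containing plasmids, and a recombination-tolerant strain is listed for growth. The plasmid backbone also carries an f1 origin and an SV40/EM7-driven bleomycin/Zeocin resistance cassette. These lie outside the LTR-flanked region and so would not be packaged.

The viral genome is transcribed in packaging cells from a CMV enhancer/promoter fused to a truncated HIV-1 5' LTR. This is followed by the Ψ packaging signal with a gag fragment, the Rev response element for Rev-dependent nuclear export, and the cPPT/CTS. The inducible unit consists of a tetracycline response element with seven tetO repeats joined to a minimal CMV promoter, which corresponds to the "CMV" promoter listed in the catalogue. The cloning position for a gene of interest lies just downstream of this promoter; the depositor's comment mentions EcoRI, presumably the cloning site. Next comes a constitutive mouse PGK promoter driving puromycin N-acetyltransferase, which allows selection of transduced cells independently of induction. A WPRE follows to enhance transcript expression, then the truncated 3' LTR and a bGH polyadenylation signal.

No tetracycline transactivator is annotated, so induction requires one to be supplied separately (for example rtTA). No tag is present. The vector is used to build doxycycline-regulated expression constructs for stable, puromycin-selected cell lines.
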