Features (pLannotate 1.2.2; 33 found; start..end, strand, type, name):
     42..541     +  promoter       PGK promoter: mouse phosphoglycerate kinase 1 promoter
    562..1161    +  CDS            PuroR: puromycin N-acetyltransferase; pac from Streptomyces alboniger; confers resistance to puromycin
   1162..1185    +  misc_feature   MCS (fragment): pBluescript multiple cloning site
   1185..1773    +  misc_feature   WPRE: woodchuck hepatitis virus posttranscriptional regulatory element
   1710..2291    +  CDS            nef (fragment): NEF_HV1H2 - Experimental evidence at protein level: Swiss-Prot protein existence level 1. Extracellular Nef protein targets CD4(+) T-lymphocytes for apoptosis by interacting with CXCR4 surface receptors. From Human immunodeficiency virus type 1 group M subtype B (isolate HXB2) (HIV-1).
   2298..2478    +  LTR            5' LTR (truncated): truncated 5' long terminal repeat (LTR) from HIV-1
   2510..2734    +  polyA_signal   bGH poly(A) signal: bovine growth hormone polyadenylation signal
   2738..2759    +  promoter       SV40 promoter (fragment): SV40 enhancer and early promoter
   2780..3208    +  rep_origin     f1 ori (sequence partly withheld): f1 bacteriophage origin of replication; arrow indicates direction of (+) strand synthesis
   3222..3551    +  promoter       SV40 promoter: SV40 enhancer and early promoter
   3599..3646    +  promoter       EM7 promoter: synthetic bacterial promoter&nbsp
   3665..4039    +  CDS            BleoR: antibiotic-binding protein; Sh ble from Streptoalloteichus hindustanus; confers resistance to bleomycin, phleomycin, and Zeocin™
   4049..4174    +  CDS            ble (fragment): BLE_KLEPN - Experimental evidence at protein level: Swiss-Prot protein existence level 1. Binding protein with a strong affinity to the bleomycin family of antibiotics. Binds to CL990; an antimitotic-antibiotic compound. From Klebsiella pneumoniae.
   4169..4290    +  polyA_signal   SV40 poly(A) signal: SV40 polyadenylation signal
   4363..4379    -  protein_bind   lac operator: The lac repressor binds to the lac operator to inhibit transcription in E. coli. This inhibition can be relieved by adding lactose or isopropyl-β-D-thiogalactopyranoside (IPTG). lac repressor encoded by lacI
   4387..4417    -  promoter       lac promoter: promoter for the E. coli lac operon
   4432..4453    -  protein_bind   CAP binding site: CAP binding activates transcription in the presence of cAMP. E. coli catabolite activator protein
   4466..4558    -  CDS            lacI (fragment): lac repressor; lacI; The lac repressor binds to the lac operator to inhibit transcription in E. coli. This inhibition can be relieved by adding lactose or isopropyl-β-D-thiogalactopyranoside (IPTG).
   4741..5329    -  rep_origin     ori: high-copy-number ColE1/pMB1/pBR322/pUC origin of replication
   5500..6360    -  CDS            AmpR: β-lactamase; bla; confers resistance to ampicillin, carbenicillin, and related antibiotics
   6361..6465    -  promoter       AmpR promoter: bla
   6524..6576    -  misc_feature   bom (fragment): basis of mobility region from pBR322
   6731..7110    +  enhancer       CMV enhancer: human cytomegalovirus immediate early enhancer
   7111..7310    +  promoter       CMV promoter: human cytomegalovirus (CMV) immediate early promoter
   7328..7508    +  LTR            5' LTR (truncated): truncated 5' long terminal repeat (LTR) from HIV-1
   7555..7680    +  misc_feature   HIV-1 Ψ: packaging signal of human immunodeficiency virus type 1
   7664..8027    +  CDS            HIV-1 gag (fragment): gag protein from human immunodeficiency virus 1; gag
   8173..8406    +  misc_feature   RRE: The Rev response element (RRE) of HIV-1 allows for Rev-dependent mRNA export from the nucleus to the cytoplasm.
   8783..8883    +  CDS            Rev (fragment): human immunodeficiency virus 1 (HIV-1) Rev protein; rev; enhances nuclear export of unspliced and incompletely spliced viral mRNAs
   8933..9050    +  misc_feature   cPPT/CTS: central polypurine tract and central termination sequence of HIV-1
   9107..9377    +  protein_bind   tetracycline response element: contains seven copies of the tetracycline operator tetO tetracycline repressor TetR
   9388..9405    +  misc_feature   MCS (fragment): pUC18/19 multiple cloning site
   9410..9448    +  promoter       minimal CMV promoter: human cytomegalovirus (CMV) immediate early promoter
>Addgene plasmid #85747 | TetO-FUW-pgk-puro | addgene full sequence | sequence record 173523 | Addgene NGS Result
AATTGCTAGCCGATGGATCCGTGAATTCCATACCGGTTACCGGGTAGGGGAGGCGCTTTTCCCAAGGCAG
TCTGGAGCATGCGCTTTAGCAGCCCCGCTGGGCACTTGGCGCTACACAAGTGGCCTCTGGCCTCGCACAC
ATTCCACATCCACCGGTAGGCGCCAACCGGCTCCGTTCTTTGGTGGCCCCTTCGCGCCACCTTCTACTCC
TCCCCTAGTCAGGAAGTTCCCCCCCGCCCCGCAGCTCGCGTCGTGCAGGACGTGACAAATGGAAGTAGCA
CGTCTCACTAGTCTCGTGCAGATGGACAGCACCGCTGAGCAATGGAAGCGGGTAGGCCTTTGGGGCAGCG
GCCAATAGCAGCTTTGCTCCTTCGCTTTCTGGGCTCAGAGGCTGGGAAGGGGTGGGTCCGGGGGCGGGCT
CAGGGGCGGGCTCAGGGGCGGGGCGGGCGCCCGAAGGTCCTCCGGAGGCCCGGCATTCTGCACGCTTCAA
AAGCGCACGTCTGCCGCGCTGTTCTCCTCTTCCTCATCTCCGGGCCTTTCGACCTGCAGCCCAAGCTTAC
CATGACCGAGTACAAGCCCACGGTGCGCCTCGCCACCCGCGACGACGTCCCCAGGGCCGTACGCACCCTC
GCCGCCGCGTTCGCCGACTACCCCGCCACGCGCCACACCGTCGATCCGGACCGCCACATCGAGCGGGTCA
CCGAGCTGCAAGAACTCTTCCTCACGCGCGTCGGGCTCGACATCGGCAAGGTGTGGGTCGCGGACGACGG
CGCCGCGGTGGCGGTCTGGACCACGCCGGAGAGCGTCGAAGCGGGGGCGGTGTTCGCCGAGATCGGCCCG
CGCATGGCCGAGTTGAGCGGTTCCCGGCTGGCCGCGCAGCAACAGATGGAAGGCCTCCTGGCGCCGCACC
GGCCCAAGGAGCCCGCGTGGTTCCTGGCCACCGTCGGCGTCTCGCCCGACCACCAGGGCAAGGGTCTGGG
CAGCGCCGTCGTGCTCCCCGGAGTGGAGGCGGCCGAGCGCGCCGGGGTGCCCGCCTTCCTGGAGACCTCC
GCGCCCCGCAACCTCCCCTTCTACGAGCGGCTCGGCTTCACCGTCACCGCCGACGTCGAGGTGCCCGAAG
GACCGCGCACCTGGTGCATGACCCGCAAGCCCGGTGCCTGAAATTCGATATCAAGCTTATCGATAATCAA
CCTCTGGATTACAAAATTTGTGAAAGATTGACTGGTATTCTTAACTATGTTGCTCCTTTTACGCTATGTG
GATACGCTGCTTTAATGCCTTTGTATCATGCTATTGCTTCCCGTATGGCTTTCATTTTCTCCTCCTTGTA
TAAATCCTGGTTGCTGTCTCTTTATGAGGAGTTGTGGCCCGTTGTCAGGCAACGTGGCGTGGTGTGCACT
GTGTTTGCTGACGCAACCCCCACTGGTTGGGGCATTGCCACCACCTGTCAGCTCCTTTCCGGGACTTTCG
CTTTCCCCCTCCCTATTGCCACGGCGGAACTCATCGCCGCCTGCCTTGCCCGCTGCTGGACAGGGGCTCG
GCTGTTGGGCACTGACAATTCCGTGGTGTTGTCGGGGAAATCATCGTCCTTTCCTTGGCTGCTCGCCTGT
GTTGCCACCTGGATTCTGCGCGGGACGTCCTTCTGCTACGTCCCTTCGGCCCTCAATCCAGCGGACCTTC
CTTCCCGCGGCCTGCTGCCGGCTCTGCGGCCTCTTCCGCGTCTTCGCCTTCGCCCTCAGACGAGTCGGAT
CTCCCTTTGGGCCGCCTCCCCGCATCGATACCGTCGACCTCGAGACCTAGAAAAACATGGAGCAATCACA
AGTAGCAATACAGCAGCTACCAATGCTGATTGTGCCTGGCTAGAAGCACAAGAGGAGGAGGAGGTGGGTT
TTCCAGTCACACCTCAGGTACCTTTAAGACCAATGACTTACAAGGCAGCTGTAGATCTTAGCCACTTTTT
AAAAGAAAAGGGGGGACTGGAAGGGCTAATTCACTCCCAACGAAGACAAGATATCCTTGATCTGTGGATC
TACCACACACAAGGCTACTTCCCTGATTGGCAGAACTACACACCAGGGCCAGGGATCAGATATCCACTGA
CCTTTGGATGGTGCTACAAGCTAGTACCAGTTGAGCAAGAGAAGGTAGAAGAAGCCAATGAAGGAGAGAA
CACCCGCTTGTTACACCCTGTGAGCCTGCATGGGATGGATGACCCGGAGAGAGAAGTATTAGAGTGGAGG
TTTGACAGCCGCCTAGCATTTCATCACATGGCCCGAGAGCTGCATCCGGACTGTACTGGGTCTCTCTGGT
TAGACCAGATCTGAGCCTGGGAGCTCTCTGGCTAACTAGGGAACCCACTGCTTAAGCCTCAATAAAGCTT
GCCTTGAGTGCTTCAAGTAGTGTGTGCCCGTCTGTTGTGTGACTCTGGTAACTAGAGATCCCTCAGACCC
TTTTAGTCAGTGTGGAAAATCTCTAGCAGGGCCCGTTTAAACCCGCTGATCAGCCTCGACTGTGCCTTCT
AGTTGCCAGCCATCTGTTGTTTGCCCCTCCCCCGTGCCTTCCTTGACCCTGGAAGGTGCCACTCCCACTG
TCCTTTCCTAATAAAATGAGGAAATTGCATCGCATTGTCTGAGTAGGTGTCATTCTATTCTGGGGGGTGG
GGTGGGGCAGGACAGCAAGGGGGAGGATTGGGAAGACAATAGCAGGCATGCTGGGGATGCGGTGGGCTCT
ATGGCTTCTGAGGCGGAAAGAACCAGCTGGGGCTCTAGGGGGTATCCCC
[124 nt withheld, positions 2780-2903]
C
[91 nt withheld, positions 2905-2995]
A
[49 nt withheld, positions 2997-3045]
CCTTTGACGTTGGAGTCCACGTTCTTT
[37 nt withheld, positions 3073-3109]
ACCCTATCTCGGTCTATTCTTTTGATTTATAAGGGATTTTGCCGATTTCGGCCTATTGGTTAAAAAATGA
GCTGATTTAACAAAAATTTAACGCGAATTAATTCTGTGGAATGTGTGTCAGTTAGGGTGTGGAAAGTCCC
CAGGCTCCCCAGCAGGCAGAAGTATGCAAAGCATGCATCTCAATTAGTCAGCAACCAGGTGTGGAAAGTC
CCCAGGCTCCCCAGCAGGCAGAAGTATGCAAAGCATGCATCTCAATTAGTCAGCAACCATAGTCCCGCCC
CTAACTCCGCCCATCCCGCCCCTAACTCCGCCCAGTTCCGCCCATTCTCCGCCCCATGGCTGACTAATTT
TTTTTATTTATGCAGAGGCCGAGGCCGCCTCTGCCTCTGAGCTATTCCAGAAGTAGTGAGGAGGCTTTTT
TGGAGGCCTAGGCTTTTGCAAAAAGCTCCCGGGAGCTTGTATATCCATTTTCGGATCTGATCAGCACGTG
TTGACAATTAATCATCGGCATAGTATATCGGCATAGTATAATACGACAAGGTGAGGAACTAAACCATGGC
CAAGTTGACCAGTGCCGTTCCGGTGCTCACCGCGCGCGACGTCGCCGGAGCGGTCGAGTTCTGGACCGAC
CGGCTCGGGTTCTCCCGGGACTTCGTGGAGGACGACTTCGCCGGTGTGGTCCGGGACGACGTGACCCTGT
TCATCAGCGCGGTCCAGGACCAGGTGGTGCCGGACAACACCCTGGCCTGGGTGTGGGTGCGCGGCCTGGA
CGAGCTGTACGCCGAGTGGTCGGAGGTCGTGTCCACGAACTTCCGGGACGCCTCCGGGCCGGCCATGACC
GAGATCGGCGAGCAGCCGTGGGGGCGGGAGTTCGCCCTGCGCGACCCGGCCGGCAACTGCGTGCACTTCG
TGGCCGAGGAGCAGGACTGACACGTGCTACGAGATTTCGATTCCACCGCCGCCTTCTATGAAAGGTTGGG
CTTCGGAATCGTTTTCCGGGACGCCGGCTGGATGATCCTCCAGCGCGGGGATCTCATGCTGGAGTTCTTC
GCCCACCCCAACTTGTTTATTGCAGCTTATAATGGTTACAAATAAAGCAATAGCATCACAAATTTCACAA
ATAAAGCATTTTTTTCACTGCATTCTAGTTGTGGTTTGTCCAAACTCATCAATGTATCTTATCATGTCTG
TATACCGTCGACCTCTAGCTAGAGCTTGGCGTAATCATGGTCATAGCTGTTTCCTGTGTGAAATTGTTAT
CCGCTCACAATTCCACACAACATACGAGCCGGAAGCATAAAGTGTAAAGCCTGGGGTGCCTAATGAGTGA
GCTAACTCACATTAATTGCGTTGCGCTCACTGCCCGCTTTCCAGTCGGGAAACCTGTCGTGCCAGCTGCA
TTAATGAATCGGCCAACGCGCGGGGAGAGGCGGTTTGCGTATTGGGCGCTCTTCCGCTTCCTCGCTCACT
GACTCGCTGCGCTCGGTCGTTCGGCTGCGGCGAGCGGTATCAGCTCACTCAAAGGCGGTAATACGGTTAT
CCACAGAATCAGGGGATAACGCAGGAAAGAACATGTGAGCAAAAGGCCAGCAAAAGGCCAGGAACCGTAA
AAAGGCCGCGTTGCTGGCGTTTTTCCATAGGCTCCGCCCCCCTGACGAGCATCACAAAAATCGACGCTCA
AGTCAGAGGTGGCGAAACCCGACAGGACTATAAAGATACCAGGCGTTTCCCCCTGGAAGCTCCCTCGTGC
GCTCTCCTGTTCCGACCCTGCCGCTTACCGGATACCTGTCCGCCTTTCTCCCTTCGGGAAGCGTGGCGCT
TTCTCATAGCTCACGCTGTAGGTATCTCAGTTCGGTGTAGGTCGTTCGCTCCAAGCTGGGCTGTGTGCAC
GAACCCCCCGTTCAGCCCGACCGCTGCGCCTTATCCGGTAACTATCGTCTTGAGTCCAACCCGGTAAGAC
ACGACTTATCGCCACTGGCAGCAGCCACTGGTAACAGGATTAGCAGAGCGAGGTATGTAGGCGGTGCTAC
AGAGTTCTTGAAGTGGTGGCCTAACTACGGCTACACTAGAAGAACAGTATTTGGTATCTGCGCTCTGCTG
AAGCCAGTTACCTTCGGAAAAAGAGTTGGTAGCTCTTGATCCGGCAAACAAACCACCGCTGGTAGCGGTG
GTTTTTTTGTTTGCAAGCAGCAGATTACGCGCAGAAAAAAAGGATCTCAAGAAGATCCTTTGATCTTTTC
TACGGGGTCTGACGCTCAGTGGAACGAAAACTCACGTTAAGGGATTTTGGTCATGAGATTATCAAAAAGG
ATCTTCACCTAGATCCTTTTAAATTAAAAATGAAGTTTTAAATCAATCTAAAGTATATATGAGTAAACTT
GGTCTGACAGTTACCAATGCTTAATCAGTGAGGCACCTATCTCAGCGATCTGTCTATTTCGTTCATCCAT
AGTTGCCTGACTCCCCGTCGTGTAGATAACTACGATACGGGAGGGCTTACCATCTGGCCCCAGTGCTGCA
ATGATACCGCGAGACCCACGCTCACCGGCTCCAGATTTATCAGCAATAAACCAGCCAGCCGGAAGGGCCG
AGCGCAGAAGTGGTCCTGCAACTTTATCCGCCTCCATCCAGTCTATTAATTGTTGCCGGGAAGCTAGAGT
AAGTAGTTCGCCAGTTAATAGTTTGCGCAACGTTGTTGCCATTGCTACAGGCATCGTGGTGTCACGCTCG
TCGTTTGGTATGGCTTCATTCAGCTCCGGTTCCCAACGATCAAGGCGAGTTACATGATCCCCCATGTTGT
GCAAAAAAGCGGTTAGCTCCTTCGGTCCTCCGATCGTTGTCAGAAGTAAGTTGGCCGCAGTGTTATCACT
CATGGTTATGGCAGCACTGCATAATTCTCTTACTGTCATGCCATCCGTAAGATGCTTTTCTGTGACTGGT
GAGTACTCAACCAAGTCATTCTGAGAATAGTGTATGCGGCGACCGAGTTGCTCTTGCCCGGCGTCAATAC
GGGATAATACCGCGCCACATAGCAGAACTTTAAAAGTGCTCATCATTGGAAAACGTTCTTCGGGGCGAAA
ACTCTCAAGGATCTTACCGCTGTTGAGATCCAGTTCGATGTAACCCACTCGTGCACCCAACTGATCTTCA
GCATCTTTTACTTTCACCAGCGTTTCTGGGTGAGCAAAAACAGGAAGGCAAAATGCCGCAAAAAAGGGAA
TAAGGGCGACACGGAAATGTTGAATACTCATACTCTTCCTTTTTCAATATTATTGAAGCATTTATCAGGG
TTATTGTCTCATGAGCGGATACATATTTGAATGTATTTAGAAAAATAAACAAATAGGGGTTCCGCGCACA
TTTCCCCGAAAAGTGCCACCTGACGTCGACGGATCGGGAGATCTCCCGATCCCCTATGGTGCACTCTCAG
TACAATCTGCTCTGATGCCGCATAGTTAAGCCAGTATCTGCTCCCTGCTTGTGTGTTGGAGGTCGCTGAG
TAGTGCGCGAGCAAAATTTAAGCTACAACAAGGCAAGGCTTGACCGACAATTGCATGAAGAATCTGCTTA
GGGTTAGGCGTTTTGCGCTGCTTCGCGATGTACGGGCCAGATATACGCGTTGACATTGATTATTGACTAG
TTATTAATAGTAATCAATTACGGGGTCATTAGTTCATAGCCCATATATGGAGTTCCGCGTTACATAACTT
ACGGTAAATGGCCCGCCTGGCTGACCGCCCAACGACCCCCGCCCATTGACGTCAATAATGACGTATGTTC
CCATAGTAACGCCAATAGGGACTTTCCATTGACGTCAATGGGTGGAGTATTTACGGTAAACTGCCCACTT
GGCAGTACATCAAGTGTATCATATGCCAAGTACGCCCCCTATTGACGTCAATGACGGTAAATGGCCCGCC
TGGCATTATGCCCAGTACATGACCTTATGGGACTTTCCTACTTGGCAGTACATCTACGTATTAGTCATCG
CTATTACCATGGTGATGCGGTTTTGGCAGTACATCAATGGGCGTGGATAGCGGTTTGACTCACGGGGATT
TCCAAGTCTCCACCCCATTGACGTCAATGGGAGTTTGTTTTGGCACCAAAATCAACGGGACTTTCCAAAA
TGTCGTAACAACTCCGCCCCATTGACGCAAATGGGCGGTAGGCGTGTACGGTGGGAGGTCTATATAAGCA
GCGCGTTTTGCCTGTACTGGGTCTCTCTGGTTAGACCAGATCTGAGCCTGGGAGCTCTCTGGCTAACTAG
GGAACCCACTGCTTAAGCCTCAATAAAGCTTGCCTTGAGTGCTTCAAGTAGTGTGTGCCCGTCTGTTGTG
TGACTCTGGTAACTAGAGATCCCTCAGACCCTTTTAGTCAGTGTGGAAAATCTCTAGCAGTGGCGCCCGA
ACAGGGACTTGAAAGCGAAAGGGAAACCAGAGGAGCTCTCTCGACGCAGGACTCGGCTTGCTGAAGCGCG
CACGGCAAGAGGCGAGGGGCGGCGACTGGTGAGTACGCCAAAAATTTTGACTAGCGGAGGCTAGAAGGAG
AGAGATGGGTGCGAGAGCGTCAGTATTAAGCGGGGGAGAATTAGATCGCGATGGGAAAAAATTCGGTTAA
GGCCAGGGGGAAAGAAAAAATATAAATTAAAACATATAGTATGGGCAAGCAGGGAGCTAGAACGATTCGC
AGTTAATCCTGGCCTGTTAGAAACATCAGAAGGCTGTAGACAAATACTGGGACAGCTACAACCATCCCTT
CAGACAGGATCAGAAGAACTTAGATCATTATATAATACAGTAGCAACCCTCTATTGTGTGCATCAAAGGA
TAGAGATAAAAGACACCAAGGAAGCTTTAGACAAGATAGAGGAAGAGCAAAACAAAAGTAAGACCACCGC
ACAGCAAGCGGCCGCTGATCTTCAGACCTGGAGGAGGAGATATGAGGGACAATTGGAGAAGTGAATTATA
TAAATATAAAGTAGTAAAAATTGAACCATTAGGAGTAGCACCCACCAAGGCAAAGAGAAGAGTGGTGCAG
AGAGAAAAAAGAGCAGTGGGAATAGGAGCTTTGTTCCTTGGGTTCTTGGGAGCAGCAGGAAGCACTATGG
GCGCAGCGTCAATGACGCTGACGGTACAGGCCAGACAATTATTGTCTGGTATAGTGCAGCAGCAGAACAA
TTTGCTGAGGGCTATTGAGGCGCAACAGCATCTGTTGCAACTCACAGTCTGGGGCATCAAGCAGCTCCAG
GCAAGAATCCTGGCTGTGGAAAGATACCTAAAGGATCAACAGCTCCTGGGGATTTGGGGTTGCTCTGGAA
AACTCATTTGCACCACTGCTGTGCCTTGGAATGCTAGTTGGAGTAATAAATCTCTGGAACAGATTTGGAA
TCACACGACCTGGATGGAGTGGGACAGAGAAATTAACAATTACACAAGCTTAATACACTCCTTAATTGAA
GAATCGCAAAACCAGCAAGAAAAGAATGAACAAGAATTATTGGAATTAGATAAATGGGCAAGTTTGTGGA
ATTGGTTTAACATAACAAATTGGCTGTGGTATATAAAATTATTCATAATGATAGTAGGAGGCTTGGTAGG
TTTAAGAATAGTTTTTGCTGTACTTTCTATAGTGAATAGAGTTAGGCAGGGATATTCACCATTATCGTTT
CAGACCCACCTCCCAACCCCGAGGGGACCCGACAGGCCCGAAGGAATAGAAGAAGAAGGTGGAGAGAGAG
ACAGAGACAGATCCATTCGATTAGTGAACGGATCGGCACTGCGTGCGCCAATTCTGCAGACAAATGGCAG
TATTCATCCACAATTTTAAAAGAAAAGGGGGGATTGGGGGGTACAGTGCAGGGGAAAGAATAGTAGACAT
AATAGCAACAGACATACAAACTAAAGAATTACAAAAACAAATTACAAAAATTCAAAATTTTCGGGTTTAT
TACAGGGACAGCAGAGATCCAGTTTGGTTAGATCTCGAGTTTACCACTCCCTATCAGTGATAGAGAAAAG
TGAAAGTCGAGTTTACCACTCCCTATCAGTGATAGAGAAAAGTGAAAGTCGAGTTTACCACTCCCTATCA
GTGATAGAGAAAAGTGAAAGTCGAGTTTACCACTCCCTATCAGTGATAGAGAAAAGTGAAAGTCGAGTTT
ACCACTCCCTATCAGTGATAGAGAAAAGTGAAAGTCGAGTTTACCACTCCCTATCAGTGATAGAGAAAAG
TGAAAGTCGAGTTTACCACTCCCTATCAGTGATAGAGAAAAGTGAAAGTCGAGCTCGGTACCCGGGTCGA
GGTAGGCGTGTACGGTGGGAGGCCTATATAAGCAGAGCTCGTTTAGTGAACCGTCAGATCGCCTGGAGAC
GCCATCCACGCTGTTTTGACCTCCATAGAAGACACCGGGACCGATCCAGCCTCCGCGGCCCCG
